>Addgene plasmid #216079 | pRDA_791 | addgene full sequence | sequence record 434145 | Addgene NGS Result
GGTATCTTTATAGTCCTGTCGGGTTTCGCCACCTCTGACTTGAGCGTCGATTTTTGTGATGCTCGTCAGG
GGGGCGGAGCCTATGGAAAAACGCCAGCAACGCGGCCTTTTTACGGTTCCTGGCCTTTTGCTGGCCTTTT
GCTCACATGTTCTTTCCTGCGTTATCCCCTGATTCTGTCAGAACGTCTTCTGACTCGAGGACGAAGACGC
ATTCTTTAGGTGGCACTTTTCGGGGAAATGTGCGCGGAACCCCTATTTGTTTATTTTTCTAAATACATTC
AAATATGTATCCGCTCATGAGACAATAACCCTGATAAATGCTTCAATAATATTGAAAAAGGAAGAGTATG
AGTATTCAACATTTCCGTGTCGCCCTTATTCCCTTTTTTGCGGCATTTTGCCTTCCTGTTTTTGCTCACC
CAGAAACGCTGGTGAAAGTAAAAGATGCTGAAGATCAGTTGGGTGCACGAGTGGGTTACATCGAACTGGA
TCTCAACAGCGGTAAGATCCTTGAGAGTTTTCGCCCCGAAGAACGTTTTCCAATGATGAGCACTTTTAAA
GTTCTGCTATGTGGCGCGGTATTATCCCGTATTGACGCCGGGCAAGAGCAACTCGGTCGCCGCATACACT
ATTCTCAGAATGACTTGGTTGAGTACTCACCAGTCACAGAAAAGCATCTTACGGATGGCATGACAGTAAG
AGAATTATGCAGTGCTGCCATAACCATGAGTGATAACACTGCGGCCAACTTACTTCTGACAACGATCGGA
GGACCGAAGGAGCTAACCGCTTTTTTGCACAACATGGGGGACCATGTAACTCGCCTTGATCGTTGGGAAC
CGGAGCTGAATGAAGCCATACCAAACGACGAGCGTGACACCACGATGCCTGTAGCAATGGCAACAACGTT
GCGCAAACTATTAACTGGCGAACTACTTACTCTAGCTTCCCGGCAACAATTAATAGACTGGATGGAGGCG
GATAAAGTTGCAGGACCACTTCTGCGCTCGGCCCTTCCGGCTGGCTGGTTTATTGCTGATAAATCTGGAG
CCGGTGAGCGTGGGTCTCGCGGTATCATTGCAGCACTGGGGCCAGATGGTAAGCCCTCCCGTATCGTAGT
TATCTACACGACGGGGAGTCAGGCAACTATGGATGAACGAAATAGACAGATCGCTGAGATAGGTGCCTCA
CTGATTAAGCATTGGTAACTGTCAGACCAAGTTTACTCATATATACTTTAGATTGATTTAAAACTTCATT
TTTAATTTAAAAGGATCTAGGTGAAGATCCTTTTTGATAATCTCATGACCAAAATCCCTTAACGTGAGTT
TTCGTTCCACTGAGCGTCAGACCCCGTAGAAAAGATCAAAGGATCTTCTTGAGATCCTTTTTTTCTGCGC
GTAATCTGCTGCTTGCAAACAAAAAAACCACCGCTACCAGCGGTGGTTTGTTTGCCGGATCAAGAGCTAC
CAACTCTTTTTCCGAAGGTAACTGGCTTCAGCAGAGCGCAGATACAAATACTGTTCTTCTAGTGTAGCCG
TAGTTAGGCCACCACTTCAAGAACTCTGTAGCACCGCCTACATACCTCGCTCTGCTAATCCTGTTACCAG
TGGCTGCTGCCAGTGGCGATAAGTCGTGTCTTACCGGGTTGGACTCAAGACGATAGTTACCGGATAAGGC
GCAGCGGTCGGGCTGAACGGGGGGTTCGTGCACACAGCCCAGCTTGGAGCGAACGACCTACACCGAACTG
AGATACCTACAGCGTGAGCTATGAGAAAGCGCCACGCTTCCCGAAGGGAGAAAGGCGGACAGGTATCCGG
TAAGCGGCAGGGTCGGAACAGGAGAGCGCACGAGGGAGCTTCCAGGGGGAAACGCCT
Features (pLannotate 1.2.2; 3 found; start..end, strand, type, name):
    243..347     +  promoter       AmpR promoter: bla
    348..1208    +  CDS            AmpR: β-lactamase; bla; confers resistance to ampicillin, carbenicillin, and related antibiotics
   1379..89      +  rep_origin     ori (across the origin): high-copy-number ColE1/pMB1/pBR322/pUC origin of replication
