[The description below was written by a language model from this plasmid's Addgene catalogue record and pLannotate feature annotations shown in this document.]
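Description:
pRDA_791 is a minimal, empty bacterial backbone of about 1.9 kb, catalogued as a destination vector. It carries nothing beyond what is needed for maintenance in E. coli. The feature annotation of the full sequence identifies only three elements. The first two are the bla promoter and the β-lactamase coding sequence it drives, which confers resistance to ampicillin, carbenicillin and related antibiotics. The third is a ColE1/pMB1/pUC-type origin of replication that spans the numbering origin of the circular sequence. This class of origin is generally high copy, although the catalogue entry lists the copy number as unknown. Both annotated units lie on the same strand, and only short unannotated stretches separate them.

The plasmid has no insert, no promoter for a gene of interest, and no reporter, tag, or viral or mammalian element. Although it is filed under bacterial expression, it therefore functions as a bare propagation scaffold rather than an expression vector in its own right. It was deposited as part of a modular vector assembly system developed for rapid building and comparison of CRISPR technologies. In that system it serves as the recipient into which separately prepared functional modules are combined, so that all functional content of the final construct comes from the inserted parts. The record does not state which cloning sites or assembly chemistry receive those modules, and the annotation flags no such sites in the short unannotated regions. Part of the plasmid derives from a commercially synthesised construct.
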