Addgene plasmid #216079: pRDA_791
Purpose: (Empty Backbone) Minimal plasmid; contains only ori and ampR, destination vector
Depositing lab: John Doench. Depositing organization: Broad Institute. Publication: Modular vector assembly enables rapid assessment of emerging CRISPR technologies. McGee AV, Liu YV, Griffith AL, Szegletes ZM, Wen B, Kraus C, Miller NW, Steger RJ, Escude Velasco B, Bosch JA, Zirin JD, Viswanatha R, Sontheimer EJ, Goodale A, Greene MA, Green TM, Doench JG. Cell Genom. 2024 Mar 13;4(3):100519. doi: 10.1016/j.xgen.2024.100519. PubMed 38484704.
Backbone
  Vector backbone: pRDA_791
  Vector type: Bacterial Expression ; Destination
Growth in bacteria
  Bacterial resistance: Ampicillin, 100 μg/mL
  Growth temperature: 37°C
  Growth strain: NEB Stable
  Copy number: Unknown
Gene/Insert
  Gene/Insert name: None
Resource information
  A portion of this plasmid was derived from a plasmid made by: Genscript ID: U8092HD120-1
Terms and licenses: Academic/Nonprofit Terms; Industry Terms: Not Available to Industry
Depositor comments: Please visit https://www.biorxiv.org/content/10.1101/2023.10.25.564061v1 for bioRxiv preprint.
How to cite: pRDA_791 was a gift from John Doench (Addgene plasmid # 216079 ; http://n2t.net/addgene:216079 ; RRID:Addgene_216079)
